>Addgene plasmid #115378 | LOC5570372 NPFF receptor | addgene full sequence | sequence record 220989 | Addgene NGS Result
GTGTGTCAGTTAGGGTGTGGAAAGTCCCCAGGCTCCCCAGCAGGCAGAAGTATGCAAAGCATGCATCTCA
ATTAGTCAGCAACCAGGTGTGGAAAGTCCCCAGGCTCCCCAGCAGGCAGAAGTATGCAAAGCATGCATCT
CAATTAGTCAGCAACCATAGTCCCGCCCCTAACTCCGCCCATCCCGCCCCTAACTCCGCCCAGTTCCGCC
CATTCTCCGCCCCATGGCTGACTAATTTTTTTTATTTATGCAGAGGCCGAGGCCGCCTCGGCCTCTGAGC
TATTCCAGAAGTAGTGAGGAGGCTTTTTTGGAGGCCTAGGCTTTTGCAAAAAGCTCCTCGATCGAGGGGC
TCGCATCTCTCCTTCACGCGCCCGCCGCCCTACCTGAGGCCGCCATCCACGCCGGTTGAGTCGCGTTCTG
CCGCCTCCCGCCTGTGGTGCCTCCTGAACTGCGTCCGCCGTCTAGGTAAGTTTAAAGCTCAGGTCGAGAC
CGGGCCTTTGTCCGGCGCTCCCTTGGAGCCTACCTAGACTCAGCCGGCTCTCCACGCTTTGCCTGACCCT
GCTTGCTCAACTCTACGTCTTTGTTTCGTTTTCTGTTCTGCGCCGTTACAGATCCAAGCTCTGAAAAACC
AGAAAGTTAACTGGTAAGTTTAGTCTTTTTGTCTTTTATTTCAGGTCCCGGATCCGGTGGTGGTGCAAAT
CAAAGAACTGCTCCTCAGTGGATGTTGCCTTTACTTCTAGGCCTGTACGGAAGTGTTACTTCTGCTCTAA
AAGCTGCGGAATTCCGGAATTTCCTCGAGATGAAGAATGGAGAAGTCCACAGAAACGTGCGGCAACTTGC
ACCAAAGAATGATGGTTCTTGCAAGTTGTTGCCTTTTCGTCAGAATCAGCAAAAGATGAACGTTAGCATC
TACGATTATCCCAGAGAGATCTGGGTGACCATTCCGTTTTGGGAGATTTTAGTCAAAGCCGCCACCTTTC
TGCCATTGATCACGTTTGGTATTTTTGGCAATATCGCATTGCTATGCATCATCTTCACCATTCGAGCCCT
CAGGACGCCAACCAATATGTTGATTGCAAATTTGGCCGTAGCTGACTTGGCGACCCTGATTATCTGTCCG
GTGATGTTCATGCTGCATGATTTCTACCAGAATTATGTCATGGGATGTGTTGGATGCAAGCTAGAAGGAT
TTCTTGAAGGTTCGCTGCTCATAACTTCTGTTCTGTGCCTTTGTGGAATAAGCTACGATAGATTAACGGC
AATTGTTTTCCCGAAGAAATCCAGATTGACGATGCGAGGCGTAACAGTTATCATTGCCTGTGCTTGGCTC
GCGGGATTTTTACTTGCTCTACCGTTAACAATTTATCGAAACTATAAGGAACGGCAGTGGAAAAATTATT
TGGAAACATTTTGCGCAGAAAATACGAGTTTTCTTCCGCAATATTGGCATGTCCTGATTGGAGCTTTGGT
TTGGTTTCCACTATCTGTAATGATTTGCTGTTATAGTTTGATATTTCTTAAACTTGATCGATATCAAAAA
AGAGTATTAAATCGAGAGCATCCAATTTCAGTTTCGTACAAAAGAAAAGTAGCTAAGTGCCTATTTGTAG
TATTAATTGTGTTCATCATCCTGCGAATTCCATTCACCACTTTGGTTTTCATAAGGTATTATCGATTTTT
AAATGCGAACAGTGATCAAATTGGAAAAGATTTTCAAATACTTTGGTACGTGTCCCACTATTTAATGTTC
TTAAATGCCGCCATCAATCCACTGATATATGGAATGACAAACGATAATTTCCGAAAGGCTTACAATAAGA
CGAAAATTTGGAAATGCTTCTGGAAATCGGGACCAGTTAAGAAGGTGGATCCCAGGAAAAAAGAACCAGC
AGTGAAGATCATCGGGCATCTCCAACCTCGCGGCCCATGTGGAAGTGATAAGTTTGTGATCTTTTCAGAT
TGGGTCATTCAGCCTAAGCAAGAAGTTCAAACTTTTGAATCACGAGAAACTAAATCGTCACAGCTAAAAG
CTACAACAGATGATGTACAGACGAAAAGCGAACGAAAATCTTTGTACGCCTGCAACTTGATTCTCGCAGA
TCAGTTTCAAGGAAAACAAAATAATATCCAATCAGCAGGATTCATTTGAGCGGCCGCTAGACTAGTCTAG
AGAAAAAACCTCCCACACCTCCCCCTGAACCTGAAACATAAAATGAATGCAATTGTTGTTGTTAACTTGT
TTATTGCAGCTTATAATGGTTACAAATAAAGCAATAGCATCACAAATTTCACAAATAAAGCATTTTTTTC
ACTGCATTCTAGTTGTGGTTTGTCCAAACTCATCAATGTATCTTATCATGTCTGGATCCCCGGGTACCGA
GCTCGAATTAATTCCTCTTCCGCTTCCTCGCTCACTGACTCGCTGCGCTCGGTCGTTCGGCTGCGGCGAG
CGGTATCAGCTCACTCAAAGGCGGTAATACGGTTATCCACAGAATCAGGGGATAACGCAGGAAAGAACAT
GTGAGCAAAAGGCCAGCAAAAGGCCAGGAACCGTAAAAAGGCCGCGTTGCTGGCGTTTTTCCATAGGCTC
CGCCCCCCTGACGAGCATCACAAAAATCGACGCTCAAGTCAGAGGTGGCGAAACCCGACAGGACTATAAA
GATACCAGGCGTTTCCCCCTGGAAGCTCCCTCGTGCGCTCTCCTGTTCCGACCCTGCCGCTTACCGGATA
CCTGTCCGCCTTTCTCCCTTCGGGAAGCGTGGCGCTTTCTCATAGCTCACGCTGTAGGTATCTCAGTTCG
GTGTAGGTCGTTCGCTCCAAGCTGGGCTGTGTGCACGAACCCCCCGTTCAGCCCGACCGCTGCGCCTTAT
CCGGTAACTATCGTCTTGAGTCCAACCCGGTAAGACACGACTTATCGCCACTGGCAGCAGCCACTGGTAA
CAGGATTAGCAGAGCGAGGTATGTAGGCGGTGCTACAGAGTTCTTGAAGTGGTGGCCTAACTACGGCTAC
ACTAGAAGAACAGTATTTGGTATCTGCGCTCTGCTGAAGCCAGTTACCTTCGGAAAAAGAGTTGGTAGCT
CTTGATCCGGCAAACAAACCACCGCTGGTAGCGGTGGTTTTTTTGTTTGCAAGCAGCAGATTACGCGCAG
AAAAAAAGGATCTCAAGAAGATCCTTTGATCTTTTCTACGGGGTCTGACGCTCAGTGGAACGAAAACTCA
CGTTAAGGGATTTTGGTCATGAGATTATCAAAAAGGATCTTCACCTAGATCCTTTTAAATTAAAAATGAA
GTTTTAAATCAATCTAAAGTATATATGAGTAAACTTGGTCTGACAGTTACCAATGCTTAATCAGTGAGGC
ACCTATCTCAGCGATCTGTCTATTTCGTTCATCCATAGTTGCCTGACTCCCCGTCGTGTAGATAACTACG
ATACGGGAGGGCTTACCATCTGGCCCCAGTGCTGCAATGATACCGCGAGACCCACGCTCACCGGCTCCAG
ATTTATCAGCAATAAACCAGCCAGCCGGAAGGGCCGAGCGCAGAAGTGGTCCTGCAACTTTATCCGCCTC
CATCCAGTCTATTAATTGTTGCCGGGAAGCTAGAGTAAGTAGTTCGCCAGTTAATAGTTTGCGCAACGTT
GTTGCCATTGCTACAGGCATCGTGGTGTCACGCTCGTCGTTTGGTATGGCTTCATTCAGCTCCGGTTCCC
AACGATCAAGGCGAGTTACATGATCCCCCATGTTGTGCAAAAAAGCGGTTAGCTCCTTCGGTCCTCCGAT
CGTTGTCAGAAGTAAGTTGGCCGCAGTGTTATCACTCATGGTTATGGCAGCACTGCATAATTCTCTTACT
GTCATGCCATCCGTAAGATGCTTTTCTGTGACTGGTGAGTACTCAACCAAGTCATTCTGAGAATAGTGTA
TGCGGCGACCGAGTTGCTCTTGCCCGGCGTCAATACGGGATAATACCGCGCCACATAGCAGAACTTTAAA
AGTGCTCATCATTGGAAAACGTTCTTCGGGGCGAAAACTCTCAAGGATCTTACCGCTGTTGAGATCCAGT
TCGATGTAACCCACTCGTGCACCCAACTGATCTTCAGCATCTTTTACTTTCACCAGCGTTTCTGGGTGAG
CAAAAACAGGAAGGCAAAATGCCGCAAAAAAGGGAATAAGGGCGACACGGAAATGTTGAATACTCATACT
CTTCCTTTTTCAATATTATTGAAGCATTTATCAGGGTTATTGTCTCATGAGCGGATACATATTTGAATGT
ATTTAGAAAAATAAACAAATAGGGGTTCCGCGCACATTTCCCCGAAAAGTGCCACCTGCAAGCTTGGCTG
TGGAAT
Features (pLannotate 1.2.2; 7 found; start..end, strand, type, name):
      1..330     +  promoter       SV40 promoter: SV40 enhancer and early promoter
    346..614     +  LTR            5' LTR (truncated): truncated 5' long terminal repeat (LTR) from human T-cell leukemia virus (HTLV) type 1
    644..740     +  intron         SV40 intron: modified SV40 intron with splice donor and acceptor sites
   2234..2368    +  polyA_signal   SV40 poly(A) signal: SV40 polyadenylation signal
   2578..3166    -  rep_origin     ori: high-copy-number ColE1/pMB1/pBR322/pUC origin of replication
   3337..4197    -  CDS            AmpR: β-lactamase; bla; confers resistance to ampicillin, carbenicillin, and related antibiotics
   4198..4302    -  promoter       AmpR promoter: bla
