[The description below was written by a language model from this plasmid's Addgene catalogue record and pLannotate feature annotations shown in this document.]
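Description:
LOC5570372 NPFF receptor is a mammalian expression plasmid built on the pME18s backbone that carries the coding sequence of an Aedes aegypti neuropeptide G protein-coupled receptor (gene LOC5570372, also known as AAEL008282 or GPRNPR4). The sequenced plasmid is about 4.3 kb and is propagated in E. coli through a high-copy ColE1/pUC-type origin, with selection by ampicillin via the β-lactamase gene under its own bla promoter.

Expression in mammalian cells is driven by the composite promoter arrangement typical of this backbone: the SV40 enhancer and early promoter, followed by a truncated HTLV-1 5' LTR segment and a modified SV40 intron with splice donor and acceptor sites. Together these elements boost transcription and transcript processing. An SV40 polyadenylation signal terminates the transcript. The receptor insert itself was not annotated by the automated feature table, but it presumably occupies the unannotated interval between the intron and the poly(A) signal. No epitope tags, reporters or mammalian selection markers are annotated, which suits transient transfection.

The depositor states that the coding sequence was inserted using NotI and XhoI sites, although the catalogue field lists Gateway cloning; the record does not resolve this discrepancy. The depositor also notes that the encoded protein carries the N-terminal 32 amino acids of a substance-P receptor annotation, while the remaining 417 residues are identical between that annotation and the NPFF receptor. The plasmid is intended for heterologous expression of the mosquito receptor in mammalian cells. It derives from work identifying small-molecule agonists of an Ae. aegypti neuropeptide Y-like receptor that suppress biting.
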