Addgene plasmid #115378: LOC5570372 NPFF receptor
Purpose: Expresses Ae. aegypti receptor in mammalian cells
Depositing lab: Leslie Vosshall. Depositing organization: Rockefeller University. Publication: Small-Molecule Agonists of Ae. aegypti Neuropeptide Y Receptor Block Mosquito Biting. Duvall LB, Ramos-Espiritu L, Barsoum KE, Glickman JF, Vosshall LB. Cell. 2019 Feb 7;176(4):687-701.e5. doi: 10.1016/j.cell.2018.12.004. PubMed 30735632.
Backbone
  Vector backbone: pME18s
  Vector type: Mammalian Expression
Growth in bacteria
  Bacterial resistance: Ampicillin, 100 μg/mL
  Growth temperature: 37°C
  Growth strain: DH5alpha
  Copy number: High Copy
Gene/Insert
  Gene/Insert name: LOC5570372 NPFF receptor
  Species: Aedes aegypti
  Mutation: See depositor comments below
  Entrez Gene: LOC5570372 (a.k.a. AaeL_AAEL008282, AAEL008282, GPRNPR4)
  Cloning method: Gateway Cloning
Terms and licenses: Academic/Nonprofit Terms; Industry Terms: Not Available to Industry
Depositor comments: The neuropeptide CDS was inserted into the pME18s plasmid using NotI and XhoI sites. Note: Plasmid contains N-terminal 32 amino acids of substance-P receptor (XP_021706824.1). The remaining 417 amino acids are identical between substance-P receptor and NPFF receptor.
How to cite: LOC5570372 NPFF receptor was a gift from Leslie Vosshall (Addgene plasmid # 115378 ; http://n2t.net/addgene:115378 ; RRID:Addgene_115378)
