>Addgene plasmid #115378 | LOC5570372 NPFF receptor | depositor partial sequence | sequence record 217384 | neuropeptide CDS
ATGAAGAATGGAGAAGTCCACAGAAACGTGCGGCAACTTGCACCAAAGAATGATGGTTCTTGCAAGTTGT
TGCCTTTTCGTCAGAATCAGCAAAAGATGAACGTTAGCATCTACGATTATCCCAGAGAGATCTGGGTGAC
CATTCCGTTTTGGGAGATTTTAGTCAAAGCCGCCACCTTTCTGCCATTGATCACGTTTGGTATTTTTGGC
AATATCGCATTGCTATGCATCATCTTCACCATTCGAGCCCTCAGGACGCCAACCAATATGTTGATTGCAA
ATTTGGCCGTAGCTGACTTGGCGACCCTGATTATCTGTCCGGTGATGTTCATGCTGCATGATTTCTACCA
GAATTATGTCATGGGATGTGTTGGATGCAAGCTAGAAGGATTTCTTGAAGGTTCGCTGCTCATAACTTCT
GTTCTGTGCCTTTGTGGAATAAGCTACGATAGATTAACGGCAATTGTTTTCCCGAAGAAATCCAGATTGA
CGATGCGAGGCGTAACAGTTATCATTGCCTGTGCTTGGCTCGCGGGATTTTTACTTGCTCTACCGTTAAC
AATTTATCGAAACTATAAGGAACGGCAGTGGAAAAATTATTTGGAAACATTTTGCGCAGAAAATACGAGT
TTTCTTCCGCAATATTGGCATGTCCTGATTGGAGCTTTGGTTTGGTTTCCACTATCTGTAATGATTTGCT
GTTATAGTTTGATATTTCTTAAACTTGATCGATATCAAAAAAGAGTATTAAATCGAGAGCATCCAATTTC
AGTTTCGTACAAAAGAAAAGTAGCTAAGTGCCTATTTGTAGTATTAATTGTGTTCATCATCCTGCGAATT
CCATTCACCACTTTGGTTTTCATAAGGTATTATCGATTTTTAAATGCGAACAGTGATCAAATTGGAAAAG
ATTTTCAAATACTTTGGTACGTGTCCCACTATTTAATGTTCTTAAATGCCGCCATCAATCCACTGATATA
TGGAATGACAAACGATAATTTCCGAAAGGCTTACAATAAGACGAAAATTTGGAAATGCTTCTGGAAATCG
GGACCAGTTAAGAAGGTGGATCCCAGGAAAAAAGAACCAGCAGTGAAGATCATCGGGCATCTCCAACCTC
GCGGCCCATGTGGAAGTGATAAGTTTGTGATCTTTTCAGATTGGGTCATTCAGCCTAAGCAAGAAGTTCA
AACTTTTGAATCACGAGAAACTAAATCGTCACAGCTAAAAGCTACAACAGATGATGTACAGACGAAAAGC
GAACGAAAATCTTTGTACGCCTGCAACTTGATTCTCGCAGATCAGTTTCAAGGAAAACAAAATAATATCC
AATCAGCAGGATTCATTTGA
